Addgene plasmid #208294: ABE8r
Purpose: Expresses ABE8r in mammalian cells
Depositing lab: Weixin Tang. Publication: An adenine base editor variant expands context compatibility. Xiao YL, Wu Y, Tang W. Nat Biotechnol. 2024 Jan 2. doi: 10.1038/s41587-023-01994-3. PubMed 38168987.
Backbone
  Vector backbone: pCMV with a BR322 origin
  Backbone size w/o insert (bp): 3402
  Vector type: Mammalian Expression
Growth in bacteria
  Bacterial resistance: Ampicillin, 100 μg/mL
  Growth temperature: 37°C
  Growth strain: DH5alpha
  Copy number: High Copy
Gene/Insert
  Gene/Insert name: TadA8r-SpCas9 D10A
  Species: E. coli
  Insert size (bp): 4815
  Mutation: W23R, H36L, R47K, P48A, R51L, I76Y, V82S, A106V, D108G, K110R, T111H, A114V, D119N, H123Y, M1216I, N127K, S146C, D147R, R152P, Q154R, E155V, I156F
  Cloning method: Restriction Enzyme; 5′ cloning site Unknown (unknown if destroyed); 3′ cloning site Unknown (unknown if destroyed)
Terms and licenses: Academic/Nonprofit Terms; Industry Terms: Not Available to Industry
How to cite: ABE8r was a gift from Weixin Tang (Addgene plasmid # 208294 ; http://n2t.net/addgene:208294 ; RRID:Addgene_208294)
