[The description below was written by a language model from this plasmid's Addgene catalogue record and pLannotate feature annotations shown in this document.]
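Description:
ABE8r is a mammalian expression plasmid of about 8.2 kb that encodes an adenine base editor, built on a pCMV-type backbone with a pBR322/ColE1-family high-copy origin of replication. It is propagated in E. coli under ampicillin selection, provided by a β-lactamase gene with its own promoter. The backbone also carries cloning remnants with no evident role in the design: a lac promoter/operator with CAP site, a short lacI fragment, a bom fragment, and small pieces of an SV40 promoter and a multiple cloning site. No mammalian selection marker is annotated.

The payload is a single open reading frame of roughly 4.8 kb, driven by the human cytomegalovirus immediate-early enhancer and promoter and terminated by the bovine growth hormone polyadenylation signal. A T7 promoter lies just upstream of the coding region and could support in vitro transcription. The fusion consists of TadA8r, an engineered variant of the E. coli tRNA adenosine deaminase TadA carrying more than twenty listed substitutions, followed after a gap of about 100 nt (presumably a linker, though not annotated) by Streptococcus pyogenes Cas9. The catalogue describes the Cas9 part as the D10A mutant, which is a nickase. The automated annotation labels it a "dCas9 fragment", which probably reflects matching to the closest reference rather than a fully dead enzyme. Nuclear localisation signals and tags are not annotated, and the record does not state whether they are present.

When directed by a separately supplied guide RNA, which this plasmid does not encode, such an editor deaminates adenines in the exposed DNA strand to give A•T to G•C conversions without a double-strand break. The associated publication presents it as a variant with expanded sequence-context compatibility.
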