Features (pLannotate 1.2.2; 16 found; start..end, strand, type, name):
     11..235     +  polyA_signal   bGH poly(A) signal: bovine growth hormone polyadenylation signal
    239..260     +  promoter       SV40 promoter (fragment): SV40 enhancer and early promoter
    265..281     +  misc_feature   MCS (fragment): pBluescript multiple cloning site
    330..346     -  protein_bind   lac operator: The lac repressor binds to the lac operator to inhibit transcription in E. coli. This inhibition can be relieved by adding lactose or isopropyl-β-D-thiogalactopyranoside (IPTG). lac repressor encoded by lacI
    354..384     -  promoter       lac promoter: promoter for the E. coli lac operon
    399..420     -  protein_bind   CAP binding site: CAP binding activates transcription in the presence of cAMP. E. coli catabolite activator protein
    433..525     -  CDS            lacI (fragment): lac repressor; lacI; The lac repressor binds to the lac operator to inhibit transcription in E. coli. This inhibition can be relieved by adding lactose or isopropyl-β-D-thiogalactopyranoside (IPTG).
    708..1296    -  rep_origin     ori: high-copy-number ColE1/pMB1/pBR322/pUC origin of replication
   1467..2327    -  CDS            AmpR: β-lactamase; bla; confers resistance to ampicillin, carbenicillin, and related antibiotics
   2328..2432    -  promoter       AmpR promoter: bla
   2503..2547    -  misc_feature   bom (fragment): basis of mobility region from pBR322
   2702..3081    +  enhancer       CMV enhancer: human cytomegalovirus immediate early enhancer
   3082..3285    +  promoter       CMV promoter: human cytomegalovirus (CMV) immediate early promoter
   3327..3345    +  promoter       T7 promoter: promoter for bacteriophage T7 RNA polymerase
   3416..3895    +  CDS            tadA: TADA_ECOLI - Also known as yfhC. Experimental evidence at protein level: Swiss-Prot protein existence level 1. Catalyzes the deamination of adenosine to inosine at the wobble position 34 of tRNA(Arg2). Essential for cell viability. From Escherichia coli (strain K12).
   4010..8111    +  CDS            dCas9 (fragment): catalytically dead mutant of the Cas9 endonuclease from the Streptococcus pyogenes Type II CRISPR/Cas system RNA-guided DNA-binding protein that lacks endonuclease activity due to the D10A mutation in the RuvC catalytic domain and the N863A mutation in the HNH catalytic domain
>Addgene plasmid #208294 | ABE8r | addgene full sequence | sequence record 410370 | Addgene NGS Result
TCAGCCTCGACTGTGCCTTCTAGTTGCCAGCCATCTGTTGTTTGCCCCTCCCCCGTGCCTTCCTTGACCC
TGGAAGGTGCCACTCCCACTGTCCTTTCCTAATAAAATGAGGAAATTGCATCGCATTGTCTGAGTAGGTG
TCATTCTATTCTGGGGGGTGGGGTGGGGCAGGACAGCAAGGGGGAGGATTGGGAAGACAATAGCAGGCAT
GCTGGGGATGCGGTGGGCTCTATGGCTTCTGAGGCGGAAAGAACCAGCTGGGGCTCGATACCGTCGACCT
CTAGCTAGAGCTTGGCGTAATCATGGTCATAGCTGTTTCCTGTGTGAAATTGTTATCCGCTCACAATTCC
ACACAACATACGAGCCGGAAGCATAAAGTGTAAAGCCTAGGGTGCCTAATGAGTGAGCTAACTCACATTA
ATTGCGTTGCGCTCACTGCCCGCTTTCCAGTCGGGAAACCTGTCGTGCCAGCTGCATTAATGAATCGGCC
AACGCGCGGGGAGAGGCGGTTTGCGTATTGGGCGCTCTTCCGCTTCCTCGCTCACTGACTCGCTGCGCTC
GGTCGTTCGGCTGCGGCGAGCGGTATCAGCTCACTCAAAGGCGGTAATACGGTTATCCACAGAATCAGGG
GATAACGCAGGAAAGAACATGTGAGCAAAAGGCCAGCAAAAGGCCAGGAACCGTAAAAAGGCCGCGTTGC
TGGCGTTTTTCCATAGGCTCCGCCCCCCTGACGAGCATCACAAAAATCGACGCTCAAGTCAGAGGTGGCG
AAACCCGACAGGACTATAAAGATACCAGGCGTTTCCCCCTGGAAGCTCCCTCGTGCGCTCTCCTGTTCCG
ACCCTGCCGCTTACCGGATACCTGTCCGCCTTTCTCCCTTCGGGAAGCGTGGCGCTTTCTCATAGCTCAC
GCTGTAGGTATCTCAGTTCGGTGTAGGTCGTTCGCTCCAAGCTGGGCTGTGTGCACGAACCCCCCGTTCA
GCCCGACCGCTGCGCCTTATCCGGTAACTATCGTCTTGAGTCCAACCCGGTAAGACACGACTTATCGCCA
CTGGCAGCAGCCACTGGTAACAGGATTAGCAGAGCGAGGTATGTAGGCGGTGCTACAGAGTTCTTGAAGT
GGTGGCCTAACTACGGCTACACTAGAAGAACAGTATTTGGTATCTGCGCTCTGCTGAAGCCAGTTACCTT
CGGAAAAAGAGTTGGTAGCTCTTGATCCGGCAAACAAACCACCGCTGGTAGCGGTGGTTTTTTTGTTTGC
AAGCAGCAGATTACGCGCAGAAAAAAAGGATCTCAAGAAGATCCTTTGATCTTTTCTACGGGGTCTGACA
CTCAGTGGAACGAAAACTCACGTTAAGGGATTTTGGTCATGAGATTATCAAAAAGGATCTTCACCTAGAT
CCTTTTAAATTAAAAATGAAGTTTTAAATCAATCTAAAGTATATATGAGTAAACTTGGTCTGACAGTTAC
CAATGCTTAATCAGTGAGGCACCTATCTCAGCGATCTGTCTATTTCGTTCATCCATAGTTGCCTGACTCC
CCGTCGTGTAGATAACTACGATACGGGAGGGCTTACCATCTGGCCCCAGTGCTGCAATGATACCGCGGCT
ACCACGCTCACCGGCTCCAGATTTATCAGCAATAAACCAGCCAGCCGGAAGGGCCGAGCGCAGAAGTGGT
CCTGCAACTTTATCCGCCTCCATCCAGTCTATTAATTGTTGCCGGGAAGCTAGAGTAAGTAGTTCGCCAG
TTAATAGTTTGCGCAACGTTGTTGCCATTGCTACAGGCATCGTGGTGTCACGCTCGTCGTTTGGTATGGC
TTCATTCAGCTCCGGTTCCCAACGATCAAGGCGAGTTACATGATCCCCCATGTTGTGCAAAAAAGCGGTT
AGCTCCTTCGGTCCTCCGATCGTTGTCAGAAGTAAGTTGGCCGCAGTGTTATCACTCATGGTTATGGCAG
CACTGCATAATTCTCTTACTGTCATGCCATCCGTAAGATGCTTTTCTGTGACTGGTGAGTACTCAACCAA
GTCATTCTGAGAATAGTGTATGCGGCGACCGAGTTGCTCTTGCCCGGCGTCAATACGGGATAATACCGCG
CCACATAGCAGAACTTTAAAAGTGCTCATCATTGGAAAACGTTCTTCGGGGCGAAAACTCTCAAGGATCT
TACCGCTGTTGAGATCCAGTTCGATGTAACCCACTCGTGCACCCAACTGATCTTCAGCATCTTTTACTTT
CACCAGCGTTTCTGGGTGAGCAAAAACAGGAAGGCAAAATGCCGCAAAAAAGGGAATAAGGGCGACACGG
AAATGTTGAATACTCATACTCTTCCTTTTTCAATATTATTGAAGCATTTATCAGGGTTATTGTCTCATGA
GCGGATACATATTTGAATGTATTTAGAAAAATAAACAAATAGGGGTTCCGCGCACATTTCCCCGAAAAGT
GCCACCTGACGTCGACGGATCGGGAGATCGATCTCCCGATCCCCTAGGGTCGACTCTCAGTACAATCTGC
TCTGATGCCGCATAGTTAAGCCAGTATCTGCTCCCTGCTTGTGTGTTGGAGGTCGCTGAGTAGTGCGCGA
GCAAAATTTAAGCTACAACAAGGCAAGGCTTGACCGACAATTGCATGAAGAATCTGCTTAGGGTTAGGCG
TTTTGCGCTGCTTCGCGATGTACGGGCCAGATATACGCGTTGACATTGATTATTGACTAGTTATTAATAG
TAATCAATTACGGGGTCATTAGTTCATAGCCCATATATGGAGTTCCGCGTTACATAACTTACGGTAAATG
GCCCGCCTGGCTGACCGCCCAACGACCCCCGCCCATTGACGTCAATAATGACGTATGTTCCCATAGTAAC
GCCAATAGGGACTTTCCATTGACGTCAATGGGTGGAGTATTTACGGTAAACTGCCCACTTGGCAGTACAT
CAAGTGTATCATATGCCAAGTACGCCCCCTATTGACGTCAATGACGGTAAATGGCCCGCCTGGCATTATG
CCCAGTACATGACCTTATGGGACTTTCCTACTTGGCAGTACATCTACGTATTAGTCATCGCTATTACCAT
GGTGATGCGGTTTTGGCAGTACATCAATGGGCGTGGATAGCGGTTTGACTCACGGGGATTTCCAAGTCTC
CACCCCATTGACGTCAATGGGAGTTTGTTTTGGCACCAAAATCAACGGGACTTTCCAAAATGTCGTAACA
ACTCCGCCCCATTGACGCAAATGGGCGGTAGGCGTGTACGGTGGGAGGTCTATATAAGCAGAGCTGGTTT
AGTGAACCGTCAGATCCGCTAGAGATCCGCGGCCGCTAATACGACTCACTATAGGGAGAGCCGCCACCAT
GAAACGGACAGCCGACGGAAGCGAGTTCGAGTCACCAAAGAAGAAGCGGAAAGTCAGCGAGGTTGAATTC
AGCCACGAGTACTGGATGCGGCATGCCCTGACCCTGGCCAAGCGGGCCCGGGATGAGAGAGAAGTGCCTG
TGGGCGCTGTGCTGGTCCTGAACAACCGGGTGATCGGCGAGGGCTGGAACAAGGCCATCGGCCTGCACGA
CCCCACAGCCCACGCCGAGATCATGGCCCTGAGACAGGGCGGTCTGGTGATGCAGAATTATAGACTGTAC
GACGCGACCCTGTACAGCACACTGGAACCTTGTGTGATGTGCGCCGGAGCTATGATCCACAGCAGAATCG
GAAGAGTGGTGTTCGGCGTGCGGGGCGCCAGACACGGCGCCGTCGGCTCTCTGATGAACGTGCTCCACTA
CCCAGGCATCAAGCACAGAGTGGAAATCACCGAGGGAATTCTGGCTGATGAGTGCGCCGCTCTGCTGTGC
AGATTCTTCAGGATGCCTCGCAGAGTGTTTAAGGCCCAGAAAAAGGCCCAATCCAGCACCGACTCTGGAG
GATCTAGCGGAGGATCCTCTGGCAGCGAGACACCAGGAACAAGCGAGTCAGCAACACCAGAGAGCAGTGG
CGGCAGCAGCGGCGGCAGCGACAAGAAGTACAGCATCGGCCTGGCCATCGGCACCAACTCTGTGGGCTGG
GCCGTGATCACCGACGAGTACAAGGTGCCCAGCAAGAAATTCAAGGTGCTGGGCAACACCGACCGGCACA
GCATCAAGAAGAACCTGATCGGAGCCCTGCTGTTCGACAGCGGCGAAACAGCCGAGGCCACCCGGCTGAA
GAGAACCGCCAGAAGAAGATACACCAGACGGAAGAACCGGATCTGCTATCTGCAAGAGATCTTCAGCAAC
GAGATGGCCAAGGTGGACGACAGCTTCTTCCACAGACTGGAAGAGTCCTTCCTGGTGGAAGAGGATAAGA
AGCACGAGCGGCACCCCATCTTCGGCAACATCGTGGACGAGGTGGCCTACCACGAGAAGTACCCCACCAT
CTACCACCTGAGAAAGAAACTGGTGGACAGCACCGACAAGGCCGACCTGCGGCTGATCTATCTGGCCCTG
GCCCACATGATCAAGTTCCGGGGCCACTTCCTGATCGAGGGCGACCTGAACCCCGACAACAGCGACGTGG
ACAAGCTGTTCATCCAGCTGGTGCAGACCTACAACCAGCTGTTCGAGGAAAACCCCATCAACGCCAGCGG
CGTGGACGCCAAGGCCATCCTGTCTGCCAGACTGAGCAAGAGCAGACGGCTGGAAAATCTGATCGCCCAG
CTGCCCGGCGAAAAGAAGAATGGCCTGTTCGGAAACCTGATTGCCCTGAGCCTGGGCCTGACCCCCAACT
TCAAGAGCAACTTCGACCTGGCCGAGGATGCCAAACTGCAGCTGAGCAAGGACACCTACGACGACGACCT
GGACAACCTGCTGGCCCAGATCGGCGACCAGTACGCCGACCTGTTTCTGGCCGCCAAGAACCTGTCCGAC
GCCATCCTGCTGAGCGACATCCTGAGAGTGAACACCGAGATCACCAAGGCCCCCCTGAGCGCCTCTATGA
TCAAGAGATACGACGAGCACCACCAGGACCTGACCCTGCTGAAAGCTCTCGTGCGGCAGCAGCTGCCTGA
GAAGTACAAAGAGATTTTCTTCGACCAGAGCAAGAACGGCTACGCCGGCTACATTGACGGCGGAGCCAGC
CAGGAAGAGTTCTACAAGTTCATCAAGCCCATCCTGGAAAAGATGGACGGCACCGAGGAACTGCTCGTGA
AGCTGAACAGAGAGGACCTGCTGCGGAAGCAGCGGACCTTCGACAACGGCAGCATCCCCCACCAGATCCA
CCTGGGAGAGCTGCACGCCATTCTGCGGCGGCAGGAAGATTTTTACCCATTCCTGAAGGACAACCGGGAA
AAGATCGAGAAGATCCTGACCTTCCGCATCCCCTACTACGTGGGCCCTCTGGCCAGGGGAAACAGCAGAT
TCGCCTGGATGACCAGAAAGAGCGAGGAAACCATCACCCCCTGGAACTTCGAGGAAGTGGTGGACAAGGG
CGCTTCCGCCCAGAGCTTCATCGAGCGGATGACCAACTTCGATAAGAACCTGCCCAACGAGAAGGTGCTG
CCCAAGCACAGCCTGCTGTACGAGTACTTCACCGTGTATAACGAGCTGACCAAAGTGAAATACGTGACCG
AGGGAATGAGAAAGCCCGCCTTCCTGAGCGGCGAGCAGAAAAAGGCCATCGTGGACCTGCTGTTCAAGAC
CAACCGGAAAGTGACCGTGAAGCAGCTGAAAGAGGACTACTTCAAGAAAATCGAGTGCTTCGACTCCGTG
GAAATCTCCGGCGTGGAAGATCGGTTCAACGCCTCCCTGGGCACATACCACGATCTGCTGAAAATTATCA
AGGACAAGGACTTCCTGGACAATGAGGAAAACGAGGACATTCTGGAAGATATCGTGCTGACCCTGACACT
GTTTGAGGACAGAGAGATGATCGAGGAACGGCTGAAAACCTATGCCCACCTGTTCGACGACAAAGTGATG
AAGCAGCTGAAGCGGCGGAGATACACCGGCTGGGGCAGGCTGAGCCGGAAGCTGATCAACGGCATCCGGG
ACAAGCAGTCCGGCAAGACAATCCTGGATTTCCTGAAGTCCGACGGCTTCGCCAACAGAAACTTCATGCA
GCTGATCCACGACGACAGCCTGACCTTTAAAGAGGACATCCAGAAAGCCCAGGTGTCCGGCCAGGGCGAT
AGCCTGCACGAGCACATTGCCAATCTGGCCGGCAGCCCCGCCATTAAGAAGGGCATCCTGCAGACAGTGA
AGGTGGTGGACGAGCTCGTGAAAGTGATGGGCCGGCACAAGCCCGAGAACATCGTGATCGAAATGGCCAG
AGAGAACCAGACCACCCAGAAGGGACAGAAGAACAGCCGCGAGAGAATGAAGCGGATCGAAGAGGGCATC
AAAGAGCTGGGCAGCCAGATCCTGAAAGAACACCCCGTGGAAAACACCCAGCTGCAGAACGAGAAGCTGT
ACCTGTACTACCTGCAGAATGGGCGGGATATGTACGTGGACCAGGAACTGGACATCAACCGGCTGTCCGA
CTACGATGTGGACCATATCGTGCCTCAGAGCTTTCTGAAGGACGACTCCATCGACAACAAGGTGCTGACC
AGAAGCGACAAGAACCGGGGCAAGAGCGACAACGTGCCCTCCGAAGAGGTCGTGAAGAAGATGAAGAACT
ACTGGCGGCAGCTGCTGAACGCCAAGCTGATTACCCAGAGAAAGTTCGACAATCTGACCAAGGCCGAGAG
AGGCGGCCTGAGCGAACTGGATAAGGCCGGCTTCATCAAGAGACAGCTGGTGGAAACCCGGCAGATCACA
AAGCACGTGGCACAGATCCTGGACTCCCGGATGAACACTAAGTACGACGAGAATGACAAGCTGATCCGGG
AAGTGAAAGTGATCACCCTGAAGTCCAAGCTGGTGTCCGATTTCCGGAAGGATTTCCAGTTTTACAAAGT
GCGCGAGATCAACAACTACCACCACGCCCACGACGCCTACCTGAACGCCGTCGTGGGAACCGCCCTGATC
AAAAAGTACCCTAAGCTGGAAAGCGAGTTCGTGTACGGCGACTACAAGGTGTACGACGTGCGGAAGATGA
TCGCCAAGAGCGAGCAGGAAATCGGCAAGGCTACCGCCAAGTACTTCTTCTACAGCAACATCATGAACTT
TTTCAAGACCGAGATTACCCTGGCCAACGGCGAGATCCGGAAGCGGCCTCTGATCGAGACAAACGGCGAA
ACCGGGGAGATCGTGTGGGATAAGGGCCGGGATTTTGCCACCGTGCGGAAAGTGCTGAGCATGCCCCAAG
TGAATATCGTGAAAAAGACCGAGGTGCAGACAGGCGGCTTCAGCAAAGAGTCTATCCTGCCCAAGAGGAA
CAGCGATAAGCTGATCGCCAGAAAGAAGGACTGGGACCCTAAGAAGTACGGCGGCTTCGACAGCCCCACC
GTGGCCTATTCTGTGCTGGTGGTGGCCAAAGTGGAAAAGGGCAAGTCCAAGAAACTGAAGAGTGTGAAAG
AGCTGCTGGGGATCACCATCATGGAAAGAAGCAGCTTCGAGAAGAATCCCATCGACTTTCTGGAAGCCAA
GGGCTACAAAGAAGTGAAAAAGGACCTGATCATCAAGCTGCCTAAGTACTCCCTGTTCGAGCTGGAAAAC
GGCCGGAAGAGAATGCTGGCCTCTGCCGGCGAACTGCAGAAGGGAAACGAACTGGCCCTGCCCTCCAAAT
ATGTGAACTTCCTGTACCTGGCCAGCCACTATGAGAAGCTGAAGGGCTCCCCCGAGGATAATGAGCAGAA
ACAGCTGTTTGTGGAACAGCACAAGCACTACCTGGACGAGATCATCGAGCAGATCAGCGAGTTCTCCAAG
AGAGTGATCCTGGCCGACGCTAATCTGGACAAAGTGCTGTCCGCCTACAACAAGCACCGGGATAAGCCCA
TCAGAGAGCAGGCCGAGAATATCATCCACCTGTTTACCCTGACCAATCTGGGAGCCCCTGCCGCCTTCAA
GTACTTTGACACCACCATCGACCGGAAGAGGTACACCAGCACCAAAGAGGTGCTGGACGCCACCCTGATC
CACCAGAGCATCACCGGCCTGTACGAGACACGGATCGACCTGTCTCAGCTGGGAGGTGACTCTGGCGGCT
CAAAAAGAACCGCCGACGGCAGCGAATTCGAGCCCAAGAAGAAGAGGAAAGTCTAACCGGTCATCATCAC
CATCACCATTGAGTTTAAACCCGCTGA
